Addgene plasmid #129240: pExp-Spy
Purpose: (Empty Backbone) Protein expression in E.coli
Depositing lab: Marko Hyvönen. Depositing organization: University of Cambridge.
Backbone
  Vector backbone: pOP2S
  Modifications to backbone: Contains N-terminal 8xHis, fusion partner: Spy (leaderless chaperone Spy from E. coli, UniProKB: P77754) followed by TEV protease cleavage site, optional C-terminal StrepII-tag. Cloning of GOI between BsaI and XhoI or HindIII
  Vector type: Bacterial Expression
  Promoter: T7
  Tag / fusion protein: His (N terminal on insert); Strep (C terminal on backbone)
Growth in bacteria
  Bacterial resistance: Ampicillin, 100 μg/mL
  Growth temperature: 37°C
  Growth strain: DH5alpha
  Copy number: High Copy
Gene/Insert
  Cloning method: Ligation Independent Cloning
  Sequencing primers: 5′ pOP_up: TACGACTCACTATAGGGAATTGTGAGC; 3′ pOP_dn: GCAGCCAACTCAGCTTCCTTTCG
Terms and licenses: Academic/Nonprofit Terms; Industry Terms: Not Available to Industry
How to cite: pExp-Spy was a gift from Marko Hyvönen (Addgene plasmid # 129240 ; http://n2t.net/addgene:129240 ; RRID:Addgene_129240)
