[The description below was written by a language model from this plasmid's Addgene catalogue record and pLannotate feature annotations shown in this document.]
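Description:
pExp-Spy is an empty bacterial expression backbone of 4,892 nt, derived from pOP2S, for producing recombinant proteins in E. coli as fusions to the chaperone Spy. It is maintained at high copy through a ColE1/pUC-type origin and selected with ampicillin via the β-lactamase gene and its native promoter. The annotation also picks up short fragments of f1/M13 origins, bom, rop, lacZα and a pUC-type polylinker. These appear to be remnants of the vector's ancestry rather than functional modules.

The expression cassette is driven by a T7 promoter immediately followed by a lac operator and the phage T7 gene 10 ribosome binding site. A full-length lacI gene under the lacIq promoter is carried on the plasmid. Transcription is therefore held off by lac repressor, is inducible with IPTG, and requires a host that supplies T7 RNA polymerase. The open reading frame begins with an 8xHis affinity tag, continues into leaderless Spy (the E. coli ATP-independent periplasmic chaperone, here lacking its signal sequence), and ends in a TEV protease recognition site. The gene of interest is inserted after this site, between BsaI and XhoI or HindIII, and the record lists ligation-independent cloning as the method. Depending on the cloning design, the insert can read through into an optional C-terminal Strep-tag II. A T7 terminator closes the unit.

Spy serves as an N-terminal fusion partner, and the His and Strep tags allow affinity purification from either end of the product. TEV cleavage then removes the His-Spy portion to release the target protein.
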