Features (pLannotate 1.2.2; 24 found; start..end, strand, type, name):
     15..33      +  promoter       T7 promoter: promoter for bacteriophage T7 RNA polymerase
     33..57      +  protein_bind   lac operator: The lac repressor binds to the lac operator to inhibit transcription in E. coli. This inhibition can be relieved by adding lactose or isopropyl-β-D-thiogalactopyranoside (IPTG). lac repressor encoded by lacI
     70..92      +  RBS            RBS: efficient ribosome binding site from bacteriophage T7 gene 10 (Olins and Rangwala, 1989)
    106..129     +  CDS            8xHis: 8xHis affinity tag
    145..558     +  CDS            spy (fragment): SPY_ECOLI - Experimental evidence at protein level: Swiss-Prot protein existence level 1. An ATP-independent periplasmic chaperone, decreases protein aggregation and helps protein refolding. Binds substrate over a large region of its convex inner surface (PubMed:21317898, PubMed:24497545). Substrate protein folds while it is bound to chaperone (PubMed:26619265). Increasing Spy flexibility increases its substrate affinity and overall chaperone activity (shown for 3 different substrates) (PubMed:24497545). Protects proteins in vitro against tannin inactivation; tannins have antimicrobial activit
    580..597     +  CDS            TEV site (fragment): tobacco etch virus (TEV) protease recognition and cleavage site
    623..645     +  CDS            Strep-Tag II (fragment): peptide that binds Strep-Tactin®, an engineered form of streptavidin
    660..678     -  promoter       SP6 promoter: promoter for bacteriophage SP6 RNA polymerase
    693..742     +  CDS            SET1 (fragment): solubility-enhancement tag derived from T7 phage gene 10B
    750..797     +  terminator     T7 terminator: transcription terminator for bacteriophage T7 RNA polymerase
    826..892     +  CDS            lacZα (fragment): LacZα fragment of β-galactosidase; lacZ fragment
    896..1117    -  rep_origin     M13 ori (fragment) (sequence partly withheld): M13 bacteriophage origin of replication; arrow indicates direction of (+) strand synthesis
   1118..1138    -  misc_feature   MCS (fragment): pUC18/19 multiple cloning site
   1137..1155    -  promoter       lac UV5 promoter (fragment): E. coli lac promoter with an "up" mutation
   1170..1191    -  protein_bind   CAP binding site: CAP binding activates transcription in the presence of cAMP. E. coli catabolite activator protein
   1204..2286    -  CDS            lacI: lac repressor; lacI; The lac repressor binds to the lac operator to inhibit transcription in E. coli. This inhibition can be relieved by adding lactose or isopropyl-β-D-thiogalactopyranoside (IPTG).
   2287..2364    -  promoter       lacIq promoter: lacI (mutant); In the lacIq allele, a single base change in the promoter boosts expression of the lacI gene about 10-fold.
   2379..2609    -  rep_origin     f1 ori (fragment) (sequence partly withheld): f1 bacteriophage origin of replication; arrow indicates direction of (+) strand synthesis
   2610..2709    -  misc_feature   bom (fragment): basis of mobility region from pBR322
   2811..2846    -  CDS            rop (fragment): Rop protein, which maintains plasmids at low copy number; rop
   2941..3045    +  promoter       AmpR promoter: bla
   3046..3906    +  CDS            AmpR: β-lactamase; bla; confers resistance to ampicillin, carbenicillin, and related antibiotics
   4077..4665    +  rep_origin     ori: high-copy-number ColE1/pMB1/pBR322/pUC origin of replication
   4848..12      +  CDS            lacI (fragment) (across the origin): lac repressor; lacI; The lac repressor binds to the lac operator to inhibit transcription in E. coli. This inhibition can be relieved by adding lactose or isopropyl-β-D-thiogalactopyranoside (IPTG).
>Addgene plasmid #129240 | pExp-Spy | addgene full sequence | sequence record 252870 | Addgene NGS Result
TTAATGCAGCTGATTAATACGACTCACTATAGGGAATTGTGAGCGGATAACAATTCCTCTAGAAATAATT
TTGTTTAACTTTAAGAAGGAGATATATCCATGAATCACCATCACCATCACCATCACCATTCTGGCACTAG
TGGTGCAGACACCACTACCGCAGCACCGGCTGACGCGAAGCCGATGATGCACCACAAAGGCAAGTTCGGT
CCGCATCAGGACATGATGTTCAAAGACCTGAACCTGACCGACGCGCAGAAACAGCAGATCCGCGAAATCA
TGAAAGGCCAGCGTGACCAGATGAAACGTCCGCCGCTGGAAGAACGCCGCGCAATGCATGACATCATTGC
CAGCGATACCTTCGATAAAGTAAAAGCTGAAGCGCAGATCGCAAAAATGGAAGAACAGCGCAAAGCTAAC
ATGCTGGCGCACATGGAAACCCAGAACAAAATTTACAACATCCTGACGCCGGAACAGAAAAAGCAATTTA
ATGCTAATTTTGAGAAGCGTCTGACAGAACGTCCAGCGGCAAAAGGTAAAATGCCTGCAACTGCTGAAAG
TGGTACCTCCGGTTCTACTGAAAACCTGTACTTCCAGTGAGACCTTAATTAACTCGAGCGCATGGAGCCA
CCCGCAGTTCGAAAAATAAGCTTGAGTATTCTATAGTGTCACCTAAATCCCAGCTTGATCCGGCTGCTAA
CAAAGCCCGAAAGGAAGCTGAGTTGGCTGCTGCCACCGCTGAGCAATAACTAGCATAACCCCTTGGGGCC
TCTAAACGGGTCTTGAGGGGTTTTTTGCTGAAAGGAGGAACTATATCCGGATAACCTGGCGTAATAGCGA
AGAGGCCCGCACCGATCGCCCTTCCCAACAGTTGCGCAGCCTGAATGGCGAATGGAAATTGTAAGCGTTA
ATATTTTGTTAAAATTCGCGTTAAATTTTTGTTAAATCAGCTCATTTTTTAACCAATAGGCCGAAATCGG
CAAAATCCCTTATAAATCAAAAGAATAGACCGAGATAGGGT
[37 nt withheld, positions 1022-1058]
AAAGAACGTGGACTCCAACGTCAAAGG
[32 nt withheld, positions 1086-1117]
AGCTTGCATGCCTGCAGGTCGGAAGCATAAAGTGTAAAGCCTGGGGTGCCTAATGAGTGAGCTAACTTAC
ATTAATTGCGTTGCGCTCACTGCCCGCTTTCCAGTCGGGAAACCTGTCGTGCCAGCTGCATTAATGAATC
GGCCAACGCGCGGGGAGAGGCGGTTTGCGTATTGGGCGCCAGGGTGGTTTTTCTTTTCACCAGTGAGACG
GGCAACAGCTGATTGCCCTTCACCGCCTGGCCCTGAGAGAGTTGCAGCAAGCGGTCCACGCTGGTTTGCC
CCAGCAGGCGAAAATCCTGTTTGATGGTGGTTAACGGCGGGATATAACATGAGCTGTCTTCGGTATCGTC
GTATCCCACTACCGAGATATCCGCACCAACGCGCAGCCCGGACTCGGTAATGGCGCGCATTGCGCCCAGC
GCCATCTGATCGTTGGCAACCAGCATCGCAGTGGGAACGATGCCCTCATTCAGCATTTGCATGGTTTGTT
GAAAACCGGACATGGCACTCCAGTCGCCTTCCCGTTCCGCTATCGGCTGAATTTGATTGCGAGTGAGATA
TTTATGCCAGCCAGCCAGACGCAGACGCGCCGAGACAGAACTTAATGGGCCCGCTAACAGCGCGATTTGC
TGGTGACCCAATGCGACCAGATGCTCCACGCCCAGTCGCGTACCGTCTTCATGGGAGAAAATAATACTGT
TGATGGGTGTCTGGTCAGAGACATCAAGAAATAACGCCGGAACATTAGTGCAGGCAGCTTCCACAGCAAT
GGCATCCTGGTCATCCAGCGGATAGTTAATGATCAGCCCACTGACGCGTTGCGCGAGAAGATTGTGCACC
GCCGCTTTACAGGCTTCGACGCCGCTTCGTTCTACCATCGACACCACCACGCTGGCACCCAGTTGATCGG
CGCGAGATTTAATCGCCGCGACAATTTGCGACGGCGCGTGCAGGGCCAGACTGGAGGTGGCAACGCCAAT
CAGCAACGACTGTTTGCCCGCCAGTTGTTGTGCCACGCGGTTGGGAATGTAATTCAGCTCCGCCATCGCC
GCTTCCACTTTTTCCCGCGTTTTCGCAGAAACGTGGCTGGCCTGGTTCACCACGCGGGAAACGGTCTGAT
AAGAGACACCGGCATACTCTGCGACATCGTATAACGTTACTGGTTTCACATTCACCACCCTGAATTGACT
CTCTTCCGGGCGCTATCATGCCATACCGCGAAAGGTTTTGCACCATTCGATGGTGTCGGCGAGCTCGAAT
TGTGAACCATCACCCT
[91 nt withheld, positions 2394-2484]
G
[124 nt withheld, positions 2486-2609]
CCTGATGCGGTATTTTCTCCTTACGCATCTGTGCGGTATTTCACACCGCATATGGTGCACTCTCAGTACA
ATCTGCTCTGATGCCGCATAGTTAAGCCAGCCCCGACACCCGCCAACACCCGCTGACGCGCCCTGACGGG
CTTGTCTGCTCCCGGCATCCGCTTACAGACAAGCTGTGACCGTCTCCGGGAGCTGCATGTGTCAGAGGTT
TTCACCGTCATCACCGAAACGCGCGAGACGAAAGGGCCTCGTGATACGCCTATTTTTATAGGTTAATGTC
ATGATAATAATGGTTTCTTAGACGTCAGGTGGCACTTTTCGGGGAAATGTGCGCGGAACCCCTATTTGTT
TATTTTTCTAAATACATTCAAATATGTATCCGCTCATGAGACAATAACCCTGATAAATGCTTCAATAATA
TTGAAAAAGGAAGAGTATGAGTATTCAACATTTCCGTGTCGCCCTTATTCCCTTTTTTGCGGCATTTTGC
CTTCCTGTTTTTGCTCACCCAGAAACGCTGGTGAAAGTAAAAGATGCTGAAGATCAGTTGGGTGCACGAG
TGGGTTACATCGAACTGGATCTCAACAGCGGTAAGATCCTTGAGAGTTTTCGCCCCGAAGAACGTTTTCC
AATGATGAGCACTTTTAAAGTTCTGCTATGTGGCGCGGTATTATCCCGTATTGACGCCGGGCAAGAGCAA
CTCGGTCGCCGCATACACTATTCTCAGAATGACTTGGTTGAGTACTCACCAGTCACAGAAAAGCATCTTA
CGGATGGCATGACAGTAAGAGAATTATGCAGTGCTGCCATAACCATGAGTGATAACACTGCGGCCAACTT
ACTTCTGACAACGATCGGAGGACCGAAGGAGCTAACCGCTTTTTTGCACAACATGGGGGATCATGTAACT
CGCCTTGATCGTTGGGAACCGGAGCTGAATGAAGCCATACCAAACGACGAGCGTGACACCACGATGCCTG
TAGCAATGGCAACAACGTTGCGCAAACTATTAACTGGCGAACTACTTACTCTAGCTTCCCGGCAACAATT
AATAGACTGGATGGAGGCGGATAAAGTTGCAGGACCACTTCTGCGCTCGGCCCTTCCGGCTGGCTGGTTT
ATTGCTGATAAATCTGGAGCCGGTGAGCGTGGTTCTCGCGGTATCATTGCAGCACTGGGGCCAGATGGTA
AGCCCTCCCGTATCGTAGTTATCTACACGACGGGGAGTCAGGCAACTATGGATGAACGAAATAGACAGAT
CGCTGAGATAGGTGCCTCACTGATTAAGCATTGGTAACTGTCAGACCAAGTTTACTCATATATACTTTAG
ATTGATTTAAAACTTCATTTTTAATTTAAAAGGATCTAGGTGAAGATCCTTTTTGATAATCTCATGACCA
AAATCCCTTAACGTGAGTTTTCGTTCCACTGAGCGTCAGACCCCGTAGAAAAGATCAAAGGATCTTCTTG
AGATCCTTTTTTTCTGCGCGTAATCTGCTGCTTGCAAACAAAAAAACCACCGCTACCAGCGGTGGTTTGT
TTGCCGGATCAAGAGCTACCAACTCTTTTTCCGAAGGTAACTGGCTTCAGCAGAGCGCAGATACCAAATA
CTGTTCTTCTAGTGTAGCCGTAGTTAGGCCACCACTTCAAGAACTCTGTAGCACCGCCTACATACCTCGC
TCTGCTAATCCTGTTACCAGTGGCTGCTGCCAGTGGCGATAAGTCGTGTCTTACCGGGTTGGACTCAAGA
CGATAGTTACCGGATAAGGCGCAGCGGTCGGGCTGAACGGGGGGTTCGTGCACACAGCCCAGCTTGGAGC
GAACGACCTACACCGAACTGAGATACCTACAGCGTGAGCTATGAGAAAGCGCCACGCTTCCCGAAGGGAG
AAAGGCGGACAGGTATCCGGTAAGCGGCAGGGTCGGAACAGGAGAGCGCACGAGGGAGCTTCCAGGGGGA
AACGCCTGGTATCTTTATAGTCCTGTCGGGTTTCGCCACCTCTGACTTGAGCGTCGATTTTTGTGATGCT
CGTCAGGGGGGCGGAGCCTATGGAAAAACGCCAGCAACGCGGCCTTTTTACGGTTCCTGGCCTTTTGCTG
GCCTTTTGCTCACATGTTCTTTCCTGCGTTATCCCCTGATTCTGTGGATAACCGTATTACCGCCTTTGAG
TGAGCTGATACCGCTCGCCGCAGCCGAACGACCGAGCGCAGCGAGTCAGTGAGCGAGGAAGCGGAAGAGC
GCCCAATACGCAAACCGCCTCTCCCCGCGCGTTGGCCGATTCA
